>Addgene plasmid #22879 | pSCFP3A-C1 | depositor full sequence | sequence record 10489 | Author sequence
TAGTTATTAATAGTAATCAATTACGGGGTCATTAGTTCATAGCCCATATATGGAGTTCCGCGTTACATAA
CTTACGGTAAATGGCCCGCCTGGCTGACCGCCCAACGACCCCCGCCCATTGACGTCAATAATGACGTATG
TTCCCATAGTAACGCCAATAGGGACTTTCCATTGACGTCAATGGGTGGAGTATTTACGGTAAACTGCCCA
CTTGGCAGTACATCAAGTGTATCATATGCCAAGTACGCCCCCTATTGACGTCAATGACGGTAAATGGCCC
GCCTGGCATTATGCCCAGTACATGACCTTATGGGACTTTCCTACTTGGCAGTACATCTACGTATTAGTCA
TCGCTATTACCATGGTGATGCGGTTTTGGCAGTACATCAATGGGCGTGGATAGCGGTTTGACTCACGGGG
ATTTCCAAGTCTCCACCCCATTGACGTCAATGGGAGTTTGTTTTGGCACCAAAATCAACGGGACTTTCCA
AAATGTCGTAACAACTCCGCCCCATTGACGCAAATGGGCGGTAGGCGTGTACGGTGGGAGGTCTATATAA
GCAGAGCTGGTTTAGTGAACCGTCAGATCCGCTAGCGCTACCGGTCGCCACCATGGTGAGCAAGGGCGAG
GAGCTGTTCACCGGGGTGGTGCCCATCCTGGTCGAGCTGGACGGCGACGTAAACGGCCACAAGTTCAGCG
TGTCCGGCGAGGGCGAGGGCGATGCCACCTACGGCAAGCTGACCCTGAAGTTCATCTGCACCACCGGCAA
GCTGCCCGTGCCCTGGCCCACCCTCGTGACCACCCTGACCTGGGGCGTGCAGTGCTTCGCCCGCTACCCC
GACCACATGAAGCAGCACGACTTCTTCAAGTCCGCCATGCCCGAAGGCTACGTCCAGGAGCGCACCATCT
TCTTCAAGGACGACGGCAACTACAAGACCCGCGCCGAGGTGAAGTTCGAGGGCGACACCCTGGTGAACCG
CATCGAGCTGAAGGGCATCGACTTCAAGGAGGACGGCAACATCCTGGGGCACAAGCTGGAGTACAACTAC
ATCAGCGACAACGTCTATATCACCGCCGACAAGCAGAAGAACGGCATCAAGGCCAACTTCAAGATCCGCC
ACAACATCGAGGACGGCGGCGTGCAGCTCGCCGACCACTACCAGCAGAACACCCCCATCGGCGACGGCCC
CGTGCTGCTGCCCGACAACCACTACCTGAGCACCCAGTCCAAGCTGAGCAAAGACCCCAACGAGAAGCGC
GATCACATGGTCCTGCTGGAGTTCGTGACCGCCGCCGGGATCACTCTCGGCATGGACGAGCTGTACAAGT
CCGGACTCAGATCTCGAGCTCAAGCTTCGAATTCTGCAGTCGACGGTACCGCGGGCCCGGGATCCACCGG
ATCTAGATAACTGATCATAATCAGCCATACCACATTTGTAGAGGTTTTACTTGCTTTAAAAAACCTCCCA
CACCTCCCCCTGAACCTGAAACATAAAATGAATGCAATTGTTGTTGTTAACTTGTTTATTGCAGCTTATA
ATGGTTACAAATAAAGCAATAGCATCACAAATTTCACAAATAAAGCATTTTTTTCACTGCATTCTAGTTG
TGGTTTGTCCAAACTCATCAATGTATCTTAACGCGTAAATTGTAAGCGTTAATATTTTGTTAAAATTCGC
GTTAAATTTTTGTTAAATCAGCTCATTTTTTAACCAATAGGCCGAAATCGGCAAAATCCCTTATAAATCA
AAAGAATAGACCGAGATAGGGT
[37 nt withheld, positions 1773-1809]
AAAGAACGTGGACTCCAACGTCAAAGG
[49 nt withheld, positions 1837-1885]
T
[91 nt withheld, positions 1887-1977]
G
[124 nt withheld, positions 1979-2102]
CAGGTGGCACTTTTCGGGGAAATGTGCGCGGAACCCCTATTTGTTTATTTTTCTAAATACATTCAAATAT
GTATCCGCTCATGAGACAATAACCCTGATAAATGCTTCAATAATATTGAAAAAGGAAGAGTCCTGAGGCG
GAAAGAACCAGCTGTGGAATGTGTGTCAGTTAGGGTGTGGAAAGTCCCCAGGCTCCCCAGCAGGCAGAAG
TATGCAAAGCATGCATCTCAATTAGTCAGCAACCAGGTGTGGAAAGTCCCCAGGCTCCCCAGCAGGCAGA
AGTATGCAAAGCATGCATCTCAATTAGTCAGCAACCATAGTCCCGCCCCTAACTCCGCCCATCCCGCCCC
TAACTCCGCCCAGTTCCGCCCATTCTCCGCCCCATGGCTGACTAATTTTTTTTATTTATGCAGAGGCCGA
GGCCGCCTCGGCCTCTGAGCTATTCCAGAAGTAGTGAGGAGGCTTTTTTGGAGGCCTAGGCTTTTGCAAA
GATCGATCAAGAGACAGGATGAGGATCGTTTCGCATGATTGAACAAGATGGATTGCACGCAGGTTCTCCG
GCCGCTTGGGTGGAGAGGCTATTCGGCTATGACTGGGCACAACAGACAATCGGCTGCTCTGATGCCGCCG
TGTTCCGGCTGTCAGCGCAGGGGCGCCCGGTTCTTTTTGTCAAGACCGACCTGTCCGGTGCCCTGAATGA
ACTGCAAGACGAGGCAGCGCGGCTATCGTGGCTGGCCACGACGGGCGTTCCTTGCGCAGCTGTGCTCGAC
GTTGTCACTGAAGCGGGAAGGGACTGGCTGCTATTGGGCGAAGTGCCGGGGCAGGATCTCCTGTCATCTC
ACCTTGCTCCTGCCGAGAAAGTATCCATCATGGCTGATGCAATGCGGCGGCTGCATACGCTTGATCCGGC
TACCTGCCCATTCGACCACCAAGCGAAACATCGCATCGAGCGAGCACGTACTCGGATGGAAGCCGGTCTT
GTCGATCAGGATGATCTGGACGAAGAGCATCAGGGGCTCGCGCCAGCCGAACTGTTCGCCAGGCTCAAGG
CGAGCATGCCCGACGGCGAGGATCTCGTCGTGACCCATGGCGATGCCTGCTTGCCGAATATCATGGTGGA
AAATGGCCGCTTTTCTGGATTCATCGACTGTGGCCGGCTGGGTGTGGCGGACCGCTATCAGGACATAGCG
TTGGCTACCCGTGATATTGCTGAAGAGCTTGGCGGCGAATGGGCTGACCGCTTCCTCGTGCTTTACGGTA
TCGCCGCTCCCGATTCGCAGCGCATCGCCTTCTATCGCCTTCTTGACGAGTTCTTCTGAGCGGGACTCTG
GGGTTCGAAATGACCGACCAAGCGACGCCCAACCTGCCATCACGAGATTTCGATTCCACCGCCGCCTTCT
ATGAAAGGTTGGGCTTCGGAATCGTTTTCCGGGACGCCGGCTGGATGATCCTCCAGCGCGGGGATCTCAT
GCTGGAGTTCTTCGCCCACCCTAGGGGGAGGCTAACTGAAACACGGAAGGAGACAATACCGGAAGGAACC
CGCGCTATGACGGCAATAAAAAGACAGAATAAAACGCACGGTGTTGGGTCGTTTGTTCATAAACGCGGGG
TTCGGTCCCAGGGCTGGCACTCTGTCGATACCCCACCGAGACCCCATTGGGGCCAATACGCCCGCGTTTC
TTCCTTTTCCCCACCCCACCCCCCAAGTTCGGGTGAAGGCCCAGGGCTCGCAGCCAACGTCGGGGCGGCA
GGCCCTGCCATAGCCTCAGGTTACTCATATATACTTTAGATTGATTTAAAACTTCATTTTTAATTTAAAA
GGATCTAGGTGAAGATCCTTTTTGATAATCTCATGACCAAAATCCCTTAACGTGAGTTTTCGTTCCACTG
AGCGTCAGACCCCGTAGAAAAGATCAAAGGATCTTCTTGAGATCCTTTTTTTCTGCGCGTAATCTGCTGC
TTGCAAACAAAAAAACCACCGCTACCAGCGGTGGTTTGTTTGCCGGATCAAGAGCTACCAACTCTTTTTC
CGAAGGTAACTGGCTTCAGCAGAGCGCAGATACCAAATACTGTCCTTCTAGTGTAGCCGTAGTTAGGCCA
CCACTTCAAGAACTCTGTAGCACCGCCTACATACCTCGCTCTGCTAATCCTGTTACCAGTGGCTGCTGCC
AGTGGCGATAAGTCGTGTCTTACCGGGTTGGACTCAAGACGATAGTTACCGGATAAGGCGCAGCGGTCGG
GCTGAACGGGGGGTTCGTGCACACAGCCCAGCTTGGAGCGAACGACCTACACCGAACTGAGATACCTACA
GCGTGAGCTATGAGAAAGCGCCACGCTTCCCGAAGGGAGAAAGGCGGACAGGTATCCGGTAAGCGGCAGG
GTCGGAACAGGAGAGCGCACGAGGGAGCTTCCAGGGGGAAACGCCTGGTATCTTTATAGTCCTGTCGGGT
TTCGCCACCTCTGACTTGAGCGTCGATTTTTGTGATGCTCGTCAGGGGGGCGGAGCCTATGGAAAAACGC
CAGCAACGCGGCCTTTTTACGGTTCCTGGCCTTTTGCTGGCCTTTTGCTCACATGTTCTTTCCTGCGTTA
TCCCCTGATTCTGTGGATAACCGTATTACCGCCATGCAT
Features (pLannotate 1.2.2; 14 found; start..end, strand, type, name):
     61..364     +  enhancer       CMV enhancer: human cytomegalovirus immediate early enhancer
    365..568     +  promoter       CMV promoter: human cytomegalovirus (CMV) immediate early promoter
    613..1329    +  CDS            SCFP3A: SCFP3A is a basic (constitutively fluorescent) cyan fluorescent protein published in 2006, derived from Aequorea victoria. It is reported to be a very rapidly-maturing monomer with low acid sensitivity.
   1330..1395    +  misc_feature   MCS: multiple cloning site
   1412..1496    +  CDS            large T antigen (fragment): large T antigen from SV40 (simian virus 40)
   1519..1640    +  polyA_signal   SV40 poly(A) signal: SV40 polyadenylation signal
   1674..2102    -  rep_origin     f1 ori (sequence partly withheld): f1 bacteriophage origin of replication; arrow indicates direction of (+) strand synthesis
   2129..2233    +  promoter       AmpR promoter: bla
   2235..2592    +  promoter       SV40 promoter: SV40 enhancer and early promoter
   2627..3421    +  CDS            NeoR/KanR: aminoglycoside phosphotransferase from Tn5; aph(3')-II (or nptII); confers resistance to neomycin, kanamycin, and G418 (Geneticin®)
   3442..3594    +  CDS            ble (fragment): BLE_KLEPN - Experimental evidence at protein level: Swiss-Prot protein existence level 1. Binding protein with a strong affinity to the bleomycin family of antibiotics. Binds to CL990; an antimitotic-antibiotic compound. From Klebsiella pneumoniae.
   3653..3700    +  polyA_signal   HSV TK poly(A) signal: herpes simplex virus thymidine kinase polyadenylation signal (Cole and Stacy, 1985)
   3791..3807    -  polyA_signal   bGH poly(A) signal (fragment): bovine growth hormone polyadenylation signal
   4029..4617    +  rep_origin     ori: high-copy-number ColE1/pMB1/pBR322/pUC origin of replication
