[The description below was written by a language model from this plasmid's Addgene catalogue record and pLannotate feature annotations shown in this document.]
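Description:
pSCFP3A-C1 is a mammalian expression plasmid built on the Clontech pEGFP-C1 backbone, in which the original fluorescent protein coding region has been exchanged, between retained AgeI and BsrGI sites, for SCFP3A, a "super" cyan fluorescent protein derived from Aequorea victoria GFP. The annotated sequence is about 4.7 kb. SCFP3A is described as a constitutively fluorescent, rapidly maturing monomeric cyan variant with low acid sensitivity, developed for improved brightness and folding and for use as a FRET partner with yellow variants.

Expression is driven by the human cytomegalovirus immediate early enhancer and promoter and terminated by an SV40 polyadenylation signal. A multiple cloning site lies directly downstream of the SCFP3A open reading frame, the arrangement implied by the "C1" designation. A gene of interest can therefore be inserted in frame to produce a fusion carrying SCFP3A at its N-terminus, while the unmodified plasmid expresses the free fluorescent protein.

A single Tn5 aminoglycoside phosphotransferase (NeoR/KanR) cassette handles selection in both hosts. A bacterial bla-type promoter placed just upstream of the SV40 enhancer/early promoter gives kanamycin resistance in E. coli, while the SV40 promoter and an HSV TK poly(A) signal give G418 resistance in mammalian cells. A high-copy ColE1/pUC-type origin supports propagation in bacteria, and an f1 origin allows single-stranded DNA production. The short large T antigen, ble and bGH poly(A) matches in the feature table are fragments, most likely residual backbone sequence rather than functional elements. Typical uses are live-cell imaging, localisation studies with cyan-tagged fusion proteins, and FRET experiments.
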