Addgene plasmid #22879: pSCFP3A-C1
Depositing lab: Dorus Gadella. Depositing organization: University of Amsterdam. Publication: Cyan and yellow super fluorescent proteins with improved brightness, protein folding, and FRET Foerster radius. Kremers GJ, Goedhart J, van Munster EB, Gadella TW. Biochemistry. 2006 May 30. 45(21):6570-80. 10.1021/bi0516273 PubMed 16716067.
Backbone
  Vector backbone: pEGFP-C1
  Backbone manufacturer: Clontech
  Backbone size w/o insert (bp): 4000
  Vector type: Mammalian Expression
  Selectable markers: Neomycin (select with G418)
Growth in bacteria
  Bacterial resistance: Kanamycin, 50 μg/mL
  Growth temperature: 37°C
  Growth strain: DH5alpha
  Copy number: High Copy
Gene/Insert
  Gene/Insert name: SCFP3A
  Species: A. victoria
  Insert size (bp): 720
  Cloning method: Restriction Enzyme; 5′ cloning site AgeI (not destroyed); 3′ cloning site BsrGI (not destroyed)
  Sequencing primers: 5′ CMV
Terms and licenses: Academic/Nonprofit Terms; Industry Terms: Not Available to Industry
How to cite: pSCFP3A-C1 was a gift from Dorus Gadella (Addgene plasmid # 22879 ; http://n2t.net/addgene:22879 ; RRID:Addgene_22879)
