>Addgene plasmid #22879 | pSCFP3A-C1 | addgene partial sequence | sequence record 28910 | 22879 with CMV-F
AGCAGAGCTGGTTNGTGAACCGTCAGATCCGCTAGCGCTACCGGTCGCCACCATGGTGAGCAAGGGCGAG
GAGCTGTTCACCGGGGTGGTGCCCATCCTGGTCGAGCTGGACGGCGACGTAAACGGCCACAAGTTCAGCG
TGTCCGGCGAGGGCGAGGGCGATGCCACCTACGGCAAGCTGACCCTGAAGTTCATCTGCACCACCGGCAA
GCTGCCCGTGCCCTGGCCCACCCTCGTGACCACCCTGACCTGGGGCGTGCAGTGCTTCGCCCGCTACCCC
GACCACATGAAGCAGCACGACTTCTTCAAGTCCGCCATGCCCGAAGGCTACGTCCAGGAGCGCACCATCT
TCTTCAAGGACGACGGCAACTACAAGACCCGCGCCGAGGTGAAGTTCGAGGGCGACACCCTGGTGAACCG
CATCGAGCTGAAGGGCATCGACTTCAAGGAGGACGGCAACATCCTGGGGCACAAGCTGGAGTACAACTAC
ATCAGCGACAACGTCTATATCACCGCCGACAAGCAGAAGAACGGCATCAAGGCCAACTTCAAGATCCGCC
ACAACATCGAGGACGGCGGCGTGCAGCTCGCCGACCACTACCAGCAGAACACCCCCATCGGCGACGGCCC
CGTGCTGCTGCCCGACAACCACTACCTGAGCACCCAGTCCAAGCTGAGCAAAGACCCCAACGAGAAGCGC
GATCACATGGTCCTGCTGGNTTNGACNCCNCCCCCGGATTCTTTTTTGG
